Addgene plasmid #188750: pMV4 lenti pEF-rTetR(SE-G72P)-3XFLAG-ANM2(SH3_1)-T2A-mCherry-BSD-WPRE
Purpose: Lentiviral backbone containing ANM2 SH3_1 domain as a fusion with rTetR(SE-G72P)-3XFLAG
Depositing lab: Michael Bassik & Lacra Bintu. Depositing organization: Stanford University. Publication: Development of compact transcriptional effectors using high-throughput measurements in diverse contexts. Tycko J, Van MV, Aradhana, DelRosso N, Ye H, Yao D, Valbuena R, Vaughan-Jackson A, Xu X, Ludwig C, Spees K, Liu K, Gu M, Khare V, Mukund AX, Suzuki PH, Arana S, Zhang C, Du PP, Ornstein TS, Hess GT, Kamber RA, Qi LS, Khalil AS, Bintu L, Bassik MC. Nat Biotechnol. 2024 Nov 1. doi: 10.1038/s41587-024-02442-6. PubMed 39487265.
Backbone
  Vector backbone: pJT126
  Backbone manufacturer: Michael Bassik, Lacra Bintu, Addgene #161926
  Vector type: Mammalian Expression, Lentiviral
  Selectable markers: Blasticidin ; mCherry
Growth in bacteria
  Bacterial resistance: Ampicillin, 100 μg/mL
  Growth temperature: 37°C
  Growth strain: NEB Stable
  Copy number: High Copy
Gene/Insert
  Gene/Insert name: ANM2 SH3_1
  Species: H. sapiens (human)
  Entrez Gene: PRMT2 (a.k.a. HRMT1L1)
  Promoter: pEF1a
  Tag / fusion protein: rTetR(SE-G72P)-3xFLAG (C terminal on backbone)
  Cloning method: Restriction Enzyme; 5′ cloning site unknown (unknown if destroyed)
Terms and licenses: Academic/Nonprofit Terms; Industry Terms: Not Available to Industry
How to cite: pMV4 lenti pEF-rTetR(SE-G72P)-3XFLAG-ANM2(SH3_1)-T2A-mCherry-BSD-WPRE was a gift from Michael Bassik & Lacra Bintu (Addgene plasmid # 188750 ; http://n2t.net/addgene:188750 ; RRID:Addgene_188750)
