[The description below was written by a language model from this plasmid's Addgene catalogue record and pLannotate feature annotations shown in this document.]
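Description:
pMV4 lenti pEF-rTetR(SE-G72P)-3XFLAG-ANM2(SH3_1)-T2A-mCherry-BSD-WPRE is a 9.2 kb HIV-1-based lentiviral transfer plasmid for mammalian expression, built on the pJT126 backbone. It is maintained in bacteria through a high-copy ColE1/pUC-type origin and an ampicillin resistance gene. The viral portion begins with a CMV enhancer/promoter fused to a truncated 5' LTR, which drives genomic RNA production in packaging cells. This is followed by the Ψ packaging signal with an adjoining gag fragment, the Rev response element for Rev-dependent nuclear export, and the cPPT/CTS. A second truncated LTR, preceded by a nef-derived fragment, closes the proviral unit.

Between these elements, the human EF-1α promoter drives a single open reading frame. It encodes the doxycycline-responsive reverse Tet repressor DNA-binding domain rTetR(SE-G72P), which the annotation software detects as an rtTA3 fragment. This is joined through a 3xFLAG epitope to the SH3_1 domain of human PRMT2 (ANM2), an arginine methyltransferase with reported coactivator and repressor roles. According to the construct name, a T2A peptide then separates the fusion from mCherry-BSD; the T2A itself is not annotated, but falls in the gap before mCherry. Transduced cells can therefore be tracked by red fluorescence and selected with blasticidin. A loxP site lies just downstream of BSD, and a WPRE enhances transcript expression.

The design allows doxycycline-induced recruitment of the PRMT2 SH3 domain to TetO-containing reporter genes, so that its effect on transcription can be measured. This fits the associated work on compact transcriptional effector domains. The FLAG tag allows detection of the fusion protein.
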