Features (pLannotate 1.2.2; 24 found; start..end, strand, type, name):
     57..256     +  promoter       CMV promoter: human cytomegalovirus (CMV) immediate early promoter
    274..454     +  LTR            5' LTR (truncated): truncated 5' long terminal repeat (LTR) from HIV-1
    501..626     +  misc_feature   HIV-1 Ψ: packaging signal of human immunodeficiency virus type 1
    610..948     +  CDS            HIV-1 gag (fragment): gag protein from human immunodeficiency virus 1; gag
   1123..1356    +  misc_feature   RRE: The Rev response element (RRE) of HIV-1 allows for Rev-dependent mRNA export from the nucleus to the cytoplasm.
   1733..1833    +  CDS            Rev (fragment): human immunodeficiency virus 1 (HIV-1) Rev protein; rev; enhances nuclear export of unspliced and incompletely spliced viral mRNAs
   1883..2000    +  misc_feature   cPPT/CTS: central polypurine tract and central termination sequence of HIV-1
   2111..3282    +  promoter       EF-1α promoter: strong constitutive promoter for human elongation factor EF-1α
   3293..3912    +  CDS            rtTA3 (fragment): reverse tetracycline transactivator 3 activates expression from Tet-responsive promoters in the presence of doxycycline
   3914..3979    +  CDS            3xFLAG: three tandem FLAG® epitope tags, followed by an enterokinase cleavage site
   3998..4240    +  CDS            PRMT2 (fragment): ANM2_HUMAN - Also known as HMT1, HRMT1L1. Experimental evidence at protein level: Swiss-Prot protein existence level 1. Arginine methyltransferase that methylates the guanidino nitrogens of arginyl residues in proteins such as STAT3, FBL, histone H4. Acts as a coactivator (with NCOA2) of the androgen receptor (AR)- mediated transactivation. Acts as a coactivator (with estrogen) of estrogen receptor (ER)-mediated transactivation. Enhances PGR, PPARG, RARA-mediated transactivation. May inhibit NF-kappa-B transcription and promote apoptosis. Represses E2F1 transcriptional activity (in a RB1- depe
   4304..5011    +  CDS            mCherry: mCherry is a basic (constitutively fluorescent) red fluorescent protein published in 2004, derived from Discosoma sp.. It is reported to be a very rapidly-maturing monomer with low acid sensitivity.
   5030..5428    +  CDS            BSD: blasticidin S deaminase; Aspergillus terreus BSD; confers resistance to blasticidin
   5448..5481    +  protein_bind   loxP: Cre-mediated recombination occurs in the 8-bp core sequence (GCATACAT). Cre recombinase
   5514..5537    +  misc_feature   MCS (fragment): pBluescript multiple cloning site
   5537..6125    +  misc_feature   WPRE: woodchuck hepatitis virus posttranscriptional regulatory element
   6126..6145    +  misc_feature   MCS (fragment): pBluescript multiple cloning site
   6147..6647    +  CDS            nef (fragment): NEF_HV1LA - Experimental evidence at protein level: Swiss-Prot protein existence level 1. Extracellular Nef protein targets CD4(+) T-lymphocytes for apoptosis by interacting with CXCR4 surface receptors. From Human immunodeficiency virus type 1 group M subtype B (isolate Lai) (HIV-1).
   6654..6834    +  LTR            5' LTR (truncated): truncated 5' long terminal repeat (LTR) from HIV-1
   6896..7484    -  rep_origin     ori: high-copy-number ColE1/pMB1/pBR322/pUC origin of replication
   7655..8515    -  CDS            AmpR: β-lactamase; bla; confers resistance to ampicillin, carbenicillin, and related antibiotics
   8516..8620    -  promoter       AmpR promoter: bla
   8679..8731    -  misc_feature   bom (fragment): basis of mobility region from pBR322
   8886..56      +  enhancer       CMV enhancer (across the origin): human cytomegalovirus immediate early enhancer
>Addgene plasmid #188750 | pMV4 lenti pEF-rTetR(SE-G72P)-3XFLAG-ANM2(SH3_1)-T2A-mCherry-BSD-WPRE | addgene full sequence | sequence record 371415 | Addgene NGS Result
TATGGGACTTTCCTACTTGGCAGTACATCTACGTATTAGTCATCGCTATTACCATGGTGATGCGGTTTTG
GCAGTACATCAATGGGCGTGGATAGCGGTTTGACTCACGGGGATTTCCAAGTCTCCACCCCATTGACGTC
AATGGGAGTTTGTTTTGGCACCAAAATCAACGGGACTTTCCAAAATGTCGTAACAACTCCGCCCCATTGA
CGCAAATGGGCGGTAGGCGTGTACGGTGGGAGGTCTATATAAGCAGCGCGTTTTGCCTGTACTGGGTCTC
TCTGGTTAGACCAGATCTGAGCCTGGGAGCTCTCTGGCTAACTAGGGAACCCACTGCTTAAGCCTCAATA
AAGCTTGCCTTGAGTGCTTCAAGTAGTGTGTGCCCGTCTGTTGTGTGACTCTGGTAACTAGAGATCCCTC
AGACCCTTTTAGTCAGTGTGGAAAATCTCTAGCAGTGGCGCCCGAACAGGGACTTGAAAGCGAAAGGGAA
ACCAGAGGAGCTCTCTCGACGCAGGACTCGGCTTGCTGAAGCGCGCACGGCAAGAGGCGAGGGGCGGCGA
CTGGTGAGTACGCCAAAAATTTTGACTAGCGGAGGCTAGAAGGAGAGAGATGGGTGCGAGAGCGTCAGTA
TTAAGCGGGGGAGAATTAGATCGCGATGGGAAAAAATTCGGTTAAGGCCAGGGGGAAAGAAAAAATATAA
ATTAAAACATATAGTATGGGCAAGCAGGGAGCTAGAACGATTCGCAGTTAATCCTGGCCTGTTAGAAACA
TCAGAAGGCTGTAGACAAATACTGGGACAGCTACAACCATCCCTTCAGACAGGATCAGAAGAACTTAGAT
CATTATATAATACAGTAGCAACCCTCTATTGTGTGCATCAAAGGATAGAGATAAAAGACACCAAGGAAGC
TTTAGACAAGATAGAGGAAGAGCAAAACAAAAGTAAGACCACCGCACAGCAAGCGGCCGGCCGCTGATCT
TCAGACCTGGAGGAGGAGATATGAGGGACAATTGGAGAAGTGAATTATATAAATATAAAGTAGTAAAAAT
TGAACCATTAGGAGTAGCACCCACCAAGGCAAAGAGAAGAGTGGTGCAGAGAGAAAAAAGAGCAGTGGGA
ATAGGAGCTTTGTTCCTTGGGTTCTTGGGAGCAGCAGGAAGCACTATGGGCGCAGCGTCAATGACGCTGA
CGGTACAGGCCAGACAATTATTGTCTGGTATAGTGCAGCAGCAGAACAATTTGCTGAGGGCTATTGAGGC
GCAACAGCATCTGTTGCAACTCACAGTCTGGGGCATCAAGCAGCTCCAGGCAAGAATCCTGGCTGTGGAA
AGATACCTAAAGGATCAACAGCTCCTGGGGATTTGGGGTTGCTCTGGAAAACTCATTTGCACCACTGCTG
TGCCTTGGAATGCTAGTTGGAGTAATAAATCTCTGGAACAGATTTGGAATCACACGACCTGGATGGAGTG
GGACAGAGAAATTAACAATTACACAAGCTTAATACACTCCTTAATTGAAGAATCGCAAAACCAGCAAGAA
AAGAATGAACAAGAATTATTGGAATTAGATAAATGGGCAAGTTTGTGGAATTGGTTTAACATAACAAATT
GGCTGTGGTATATAAAATTATTCATAATGATAGTAGGAGGCTTGGTAGGTTTAAGAATAGTTTTTGCTGT
ACTTTCTATAGTGAATAGAGTTAGGCAGGGATATTCACCATTATCGTTTCAGACCCACCTCCCAACCCCG
AGGGGACCCGACAGGCCCGAAGGAATAGAAGAAGAAGGTGGAGAGAGAGACAGAGACAGATCCATTCGAT
TAGTGAACGGATCGGCACTGCGTGCGCCAATTCTGCAGACAAATGGCAGTATTCATCCACAATTTTAAAA
GAAAAGGGGGGATTGGGGGGTACAGTGCAGGGGAAAGAATAGTAGACATAATAGCAACAGACATACAAAC
TAAAGAATTACAAAAACAAATTACAAAAATTCAAAATTTTCGGGTTTATTACAGGGACAGCAGAGATCCA
GTTTGGTTAGTACCGGGCCCGCTCTAGAGATCCCATTTGACTCAGGCGGCCGCGTGGATAACCGTATTAC
CGCCATGCATGTGCCCGTCAGTGGGCAGAGCGCACATCGCCCACAGTCCCCGAGAAGTTGGGGGGAGGGG
TCGGCAATTGAACCGGTGCCTAGAGAAGGTGGCGCGGGGTAAACTGGGAAAGTGATGTCGTGTACTGGCT
CCGCCTTTTTCCCGAGGGTGGGGGAGAACCGTATATAAGTGCAGTAGTCGCCGTGAACGTTCTTTTTCGC
AACGGGTTTGCCGCCAGAACACAGGTAAGTGCCGTGTGTGGTTCCCGCGGGCCTGGCCTCTTTACGGGTT
ATGGCCCTTGCGTGCCTTGAATTACTTCCACCTGGCTGCAGTACGTGATTCTTGATCCCGAGCTTCGGGT
TGGAAGTGGGTGGGAGAGTTCGAGGCCTTGCGCTTAAGGAGCCCCTTCGCCTCGTGCTTGAGTTGAGGCC
TGGCCTGGGCGCTGGGGCCGCCGCGTGCGAATCTGGTGGCACCTTCGCGCCTGTCTCGCTGCTTTCGATA
AGTCTCTAGCCATTTAAAATTTTTGATGACCTGCTGCGACGCTTTTTTTCTGGCAAGATAGTCTTGTAAA
TGCGGGCCAAGATCTGCACACTGGTATTTCGGTTTTTGGGGCCGCGGGCGGCGACGGGGCCCGTGCGTCC
CAGCGCACATGTTCGGCGAGGCGGGGCCTGCGAGCGCGGCCACCGAGAATCGGACGGGGGTAGTCTCAAG
CTGGCCGGCCTGCTCTGGTGCCTGGCCTCGCGCCGCCGTGTATCGCCCCGCCCTGGGCGGCAAGGCTGGC
CCGGTCGGCACCAGTTGCGTGAGCGGAAAGATGGCCGCTTCCCGGCCCTGCTGCAGGGAGCTCAAAATGG
AGGACGCGGCGCTCGGGAGAGCGGGCGGGTGAGTCACCCACACAAAGGAAAAGGGCCTTTCCGTCCTCAG
CCGTCGCTTCATGTGACTCCACGGAGTACCGGGCGCCGTCCAGGCACCTCGATTAGTTCTCGCGCTTTTG
GAGTACGTCGTCTTTAGGTTGGGGGGAGGGGTTTTATGCGATGGAGTTTCCCCACACTGAGTGGGTGGAG
ACTGAAGTTAGGCCAGCTTGGCACTTGATGTAATTCTCCTTGGAATTTGCCCTTTTTGAGTTTGGATCTT
GGTTCATTCTCAAGCCTCAGACAGTGGTTCAAAGTTTTTTTCTTCCATTTCAGGTGTCGTGAGCTAGCCA
CCATGTCTAGACTGGACAAGAGCAAAATAATAAACGGAGCTCTGGAATTACTCAATGGTGTCGGTATCGA
AGGCCTGACGACAAGGAAACTCGCTCAAAAGCTGGGAGTTGAGCAGCCTACCCTGTACTGGCACGTGAAG
AACAAGCGGGCCCTGCTCGATGCCCTGCCAATCGAGATGCTGGACAGGCATCATACCCACTCCTGCCCCC
TGGAACCCGAGTCATGGCAAGACTTTCTGCGGAACAACGCCAAGTCATACCGCTGTGCTCTCCTCTCACA
TCGCGACGGGGCTAAAGTGCATCTCGGCACCCGCCCAACAGAGAAACAGTACGAAACCCTGGAAAATCAG
CTCGCGTTCCTGTGTCAGCAAGGCTTCTCCCTGGAGAACGCACTGTACGCTCTGTCCGCCGTGGGCCACT
TTACACTGGGCTGCGTATTGGAGGAACAGGAGCATCAAGTAGCAAAAGAGGAAAGAGAGACACCTACCAC
CGATTCTATGCCCCCACTTCTGAAACAAGCAATTGAGCTGTTCGACCGGCAGGGAGCCGAACCTGCCTTC
CTTTTCGGCCTGGAACTAATCATATGTGGCCTGGAGAAACAGCTAAAGTGCGAAAGCGGCGGTGACTACA
AAGACCATGACGGTGATTATAAAGATCATGACATCGACTACAAGGATGACGATGACAAGGGTGGATCCGG
ATCAGGCTCCGAGTGCAGCGAGGCCGGCCTGCTGCAGGAGGGCGTGCAGCCCGAGGAGTTCGTGGCTATC
GCCGACTACGCCGCCACCGACGAGACCCAGCTGAGCTTCCTGAGAGGCGAGAAGATCCTGATCCTGAGAC
AGACCACCGCCGACTGGTGGTGGGGCGAGAGAGCCGGCTGCTGCGGCTACATCCCCGCCAACCACGTGGG
CAAGCACGTGGACGAGTACGACCCCGAGGACACCTGGCAGGGATCTGGAGAGGGAAGGGGAAGCCTCCTA
ACTTGCGGAGATGTCGAGGAGAATCCTGGCCCAATGGTGAGCAAGGGCGAGGAGGATAACATGGCCATCA
TCAAGGAGTTCATGCGCTTCAAGGTGCACATGGAGGGCTCCGTGAACGGCCACGAGTTCGAGATCGAGGG
CGAGGGCGAGGGCCGCCCCTACGAGGGCACCCAGACCGCCAAGCTGAAGGTGACCAAGGGTGGCCCCCTG
CCCTTCGCCTGGGACATCCTGTCCCCTCAGTTCATGTACGGCTCCAAGGCCTACGTGAAGCACCCCGCCG
ACATCCCCGACTACTTGAAGCTGTCCTTCCCCGAGGGCTTCAAGTGGGAGCGCGTGATGAACTTCGAGGA
CGGCGGCGTGGTGACCGTGACCCAGGACTCCTCCCTGCAGGACGGCGAGTTCATCTACAAGGTGAAGCTG
CGCGGCACCAACTTCCCCTCCGACGGCCCCGTAATGCAGAAGAAGACCATGGGCTGGGAGGCCTCCTCCG
AGCGGATGTACCCCGAGGACGGCGCCCTGAAGGGCGAGATCAAGCAGAGGCTGAAGCTGAAGGACGGCGG
CCACTACGACGCTGAGGTCAAGACCACCTACAAGGCCAAGAAGCCCGTGCAGCTGCCCGGCGCCTACAAC
GTCAACATCAAGTTGGACATCACCTCCCACAACGAGGACTACACCATCGTGGAACAGTACGAACGCGCCG
AGGGCCGCCACTCCACCGGCGGCATGGACGAGCTGTACAAGGGTAGCGGCAGCGGTAGCATGGCCAAGCC
TTTGTCTCAAGAAGAATCCACCCTCATTGAAAGAGCAACGGCTACAATCAACAGCATCCCCATCTCTGAA
GACTACAGCGTCGCCAGCGCAGCTCTCTCTAGCGACGGCCGCATCTTCACTGGTGTCAATGTATATCATT
TTACTGGGGGACCTTGTGCAGAACTCGTGGTGCTGGGCACTGCTGCTGCTGCGGCAGCTGGCAACCTGAC
TTGTATCGTCGCGATCGGAAATGAGAACAGGGGCATCTTGAGCCCCTGCGGACGGTGCCGACAGGTGCTT
CTCGATCTGCATCCTGGGATCAAAGCCATAGTGAAGGACAGTGATGGACAGCCGACGGCAGTTGGGATTC
GTGAATTGCTGCCCTCTGGTTATGTGTGGGAGGGCTAAGAATTCGTCGAGGGACCTAATAACTTCGTATA
GCATACATTATACGAAGTTATACATGTTTAAGGGTTCCGGTTCCACTAGGTACAATTCGATATCAAGCTT
ATCGATAATCAACCTCTGGATTACAAAATTTGTGAAAGATTGACTGGTATTCTTAACTATGTTGCTCCTT
TTACGCTATGTGGATACGCTGCTTTAATGCCTTTGTATCATGCTATTGCTTCCCGTATGGCTTTCATTTT
CTCCTCCTTGTATAAATCCTGGTTGCTGTCTCTTTATGAGGAGTTGTGGCCCGTTGTCAGGCAACGTGGC
GTGGTGTGCACTGTGTTTGCTGACGCAACCCCCACTGGTTGGGGCATTGCCACCACCTGTCAGCTCCTTT
CCGGGACTTTCGCTTTCCCCCTCCCTATTGCCACGGCGGAACTCATCGCCGCCTGCCTTGCCCGCTGCTG
GACAGGGGCTCGGCTGTTGGGCACTGACAATTCCGTGGTGTTGTCGGGGAAATCATCGTCCTTTCCTTGG
CTGCTCGCCTGTGTTGCCACCTGGATTCTGCGCGGGACGTCCTTCTGCTACGTCCCTTCGGCCCTCAATC
CAGCGGACCTTCCTTCCCGCGGCCTGCTGCCGGCTCTGCGGCCTCTTCCGCGTCTTCGCCTTCGCCCTCA
GACGAGTCGGATCTCCCTTTGGGCCGCCTCCCCGCATCGATACCGTCGACCTCGATCGAGACCTAGAAAA
ACATGGAGCAATCACAAGTAGCAATACAGCAGCTACCAATGCTGATTGTGCCTGGCTAGAAGCACAAGAG
GAGGAGGAGGTGGGTTTTCCAGTCACACCTCAGGTACCTTTAAGACCAATGACTTACAAGGCAGCTGTAG
ATCTTAGCCACTTTTTAAAAGAAAAGGGGGGACTGGAAGGGCTAATTCACTCCCAACGAAGACAAGATAT
CCTTGATCTGTGGATCTACCACACACAAGGCTACTTCCCTGATTGGCAGAACTACACACCAGGGCCAGGG
ATCAGATATCCACTGACCTTTGGATGGTGCTACAAGCTAGTACCAGTTGAGCAAGAGAAGGTAGAAGAAG
CCAATGAAGGAGAGAACACCCGCTTGTTACACCCTGTGAGCCTGCATGGGATGGATGACCCGGAGAGAGA
AGTATTAGAGTGGAGGTTTGACAGCCGCCTAGCATTTCATCACATGGCCCGAGAGCTGCATCCGGACTGT
ACTGGGTCTCTCTGGTTAGACCAGATCTGAGCCTGGGAGCTCTCTGGCTAACTAGGGAACCCACTGCTTA
AGCCTCAATAAAGCTTGCCTTGAGTGCTTCAAGTAGTGTGTGCCCGTCTGTTGTGTGACTCTGGTAACTA
GAGATCCCTCAGACCCTTTTAGTCAGTGTGGAAAATCTCTAGCAGCATGTGAGCAAAAGGCCAGCAAAAG
GCCAGGAACCGTAAAAAGGCCGCGTTGCTGGCGTTTTTCCATAGGCTCCGCCCCCCTGACGAGCATCACA
AAAATCGACGCTCAAGTCAGAGGTGGCGAAACCCGACAGGACTATAAAGATACCAGGCGTTTCCCCCTGG
AAGCTCCCTCGTGCGCTCTCCTGTTCCGACCCTGCCGCTTACCGGATACCTGTCCGCCTTTCTCCCTTCG
GGAAGCGTGGCGCTTTCTCATAGCTCACGCTGTAGGTATCTCAGTTCGGTGTAGGTCGTTCGCTCCAAGC
TGGGCTGTGTGCACGAACCCCCCGTTCAGCCCGACCGCTGCGCCTTATCCGGTAACTATCGTCTTGAGTC
CAACCCGGTAAGACACGACTTATCGCCACTGGCAGCAGCCACTGGTAACAGGATTAGCAGAGCGAGGTAT
GTAGGCGGTGCTACAGAGTTCTTGAAGTGGTGGCCTAACTACGGCTACACTAGAAGAACAGTATTTGGTA
TCTGCGCTCTGCTGAAGCCAGTTACCTTCGGAAAAAGAGTTGGTAGCTCTTGATCCGGCAAACAAACCAC
CGCTGGTAGCGGTGGTTTTTTTGTTTGCAAGCAGCAGATTACGCGCAGAAAAAAAGGATCTCAAGAAGAT
CCTTTGATCTTTTCTACGGGGTCTGACGCTCAGTGGAACGAAAACTCACGTTAAGGGATTTTGGTCATGA
GATTATCAAAAAGGATCTTCACCTAGATCCTTTTAAATTAAAAATGAAGTTTTAAATCAATCTAAAGTAT
ATATGAGTAAACTTGGTCTGACAGTTACCAATGCTTAATCAGTGAGGCACCTATCTCAGCGATCTGTCTA
TTTCGTTCATCCATAGTTGCCTGACTCCCCGTCGTGTAGATAACTACGATACGGGAGGGCTTACCATCTG
GCCCCAGTGCTGCAATGATACCGCGAGACCCACGCTCACCGGCTCCAGATTTATCAGCAATAAACCAGCC
AGCCGGAAGGGCCGAGCGCAGAAGTGGTCCTGCAACTTTATCCGCCTCCATCCAGTCTATTAATTGTTGC
CGGGAAGCTAGAGTAAGTAGTTCGCCAGTTAATAGTTTGCGCAACGTTGTTGCCATTGCTACAGGCATCG
TGGTGTCACGCTCGTCGTTTGGTATGGCTTCATTCAGCTCCGGTTCCCAACGATCAAGGCGAGTTACATG
ATCCCCCATGTTGTGCAAAAAAGCGGTTAGCTCCTTCGGTCCTCCGATCGTTGTCAGAAGTAAGTTGGCC
GCAGTGTTATCACTCATGGTTATGGCAGCACTGCATAATTCTCTTACTGTCATGCCATCCGTAAGATGCT
TTTCTGTGACTGGTGAGTACTCAACCAAGTCATTCTGAGAATAGTGTATGCGGCGACCGAGTTGCTCTTG
CCCGGCGTCAATACGGGATAATACCGCGCCACATAGCAGAACTTTAAAAGTGCTCATCATTGGAAAACGT
TCTTCGGGGCGAAAACTCTCAAGGATCTTACCGCTGTTGAGATCCAGTTCGATGTAACCCACTCGTGCAC
CCAACTGATCTTCAGCATCTTTTACTTTCACCAGCGTTTCTGGGTGAGCAAAAACAGGAAGGCAAAATGC
CGCAAAAAAGGGAATAAGGGCGACACGGAAATGTTGAATACTCATACTCTTCCTTTTTCAATATTATTGA
AGCATTTATCAGGGTTATTGTCTCATGAGCGGATACATATTTGAATGTATTTAGAAAAATAAACAAATAG
GGGTTCCGCGCACATTTCCCCGAAAAGTGCCACCTGACGTCGACGGATCGGGAGATCTCCCGATCCCCTA
TGGTGCACTCTCAGTACAATCTGCTCTGATGCCGCATAGTTAAGCCAGTATCTGCTCCCTGCTTGTGTGT
TGGAGGTCGCTGAGTAGTGCGCGAGCAAAATTTAAGCTACAACAAGGCAAGGCTTGACCGACAATTGCAT
GAAGAATCTGCTTAGGGTTAGGCGTTTTGCGCTGCTTCGCGATGTACGGGCCAGATATACGCGTTGACAT
TGATTATTGACTAGTTATTAATAGTAATCAATTACGGGGTCATTAGTTCATAGCCCATATATGGAGTTCC
GCGTTACATAACTTACGGTAAATGGCCCGCCTGGCTGACCGCCCAACGACCCCCGCCCATTGACGTCAAT
AATGACGTATGTTCCCATAGTAACGCCAATAGGGACTTTCCATTGACGTCAATGGGTGGAGTATTTACGG
TAAACTGCCCACTTGGCAGTACATCAAGTGTATCATATGCCAAGTACGCCCCCTATTGACGTCAATGACG
GTAAATGGCCCGCCTGGCATTATGCCCAGTACATGACCT
